>Addgene plasmid #172472 | pLV_PP1-mCitrine | addgene full sequence | sequence record 342800 | Addgene NGS Result
GGAAGGGCTAATTCACTCCCAAAGAAGACAAGATATCCTTGATCTGTGGATCTACCACACACAAGGCTAC
TTCCCTGATTAGCAGAACTACACACCAGGGCCAGGGGTCAGATATCCACTGACCTTTGGATGGTGCTACA
AGCTAGTACCAGTTGAGCCAGATAAGGTAGAAGAGGCCAATAAAGGAGAGAACACCAGCTTGTTACACCC
TGTGAGCCTGCATGGGATGGATGACCCGGAGAGAGAAGTGTTAGAGTGGAGGTTTGACAGCCGCCTAGCA
TTTCATCACGTGGCCCGAGAGCTGCATCCGGAGTACTTCAAGAACTGCTGATATCGAGCTTGCTACAAGG
GACTTTCCGCTGGGGACTTTCCAGGGAGGCGTGGCCTGGGCGGGACTGGGGAGTGGCGAGCCCTCAGATC
CTGCATATAAGCAGCTGCTTTTTGCCTGTACTGGGTCTCTCTGGTTAGACCAGATCTGAGCCTGGGAGCT
CTCTGGCTAACTAGGGAACCCACTGCTTAAGCCTCAATAAAGCTTGCCTTGAGTGCTTCAAGTAGTGTGT
GCCCGTCTGTTGTGTGACTCTGGTAACTAGAGATCCCTCAGACCCTTTTAGTCAGTGTGGAAAATCTCTA
GCAGTGGCGCCCGAACAGGGACTTGAAAGCGAAAGGGAAACCAGAGGAGCTCTCTCGACGCAGGACTCGG
CTTGCTGAAGCGCGCACGGCAAGAGGCGAGGGGCGGCGACTGGTGAGTACGCCAAAAATTTTGACTAGCG
GAGGCTAGAAGGAGAGAGATGGGTGCGAGAGCGTCAGTATTAAGCGGGGGAGAATTAGATCGCGATGGGA
AAAAATTCGGTTAAGGCCAGGGGGAAAGAAAAAATATAAATTAAAACATATAGTATGGGCAAGCAGGGAG
CTAGAACGATTCGCAGTTAATCCTGGCCTGTTAGAAACATCAGAAGGCTGTAGACAAATACTGGGACAGC
TACAACCATCCCTTCAGACAGGATCAGAAGAACTTAGATCATTATATAATACAGTAGCAACCCTCTATTG
TGTGCATCAAAGGATAGAGATAAAAGACACCAAGGAAGCTTTAGACAAGATAGAGGAAGAGCAAAACAAA
AGTAAGACCACCGCACAGCAAGCGGCCGGCCGCTGATCTTCAGACCTGGAGGAGGAGATATGAGGGACAA
TTGGAGAAGTGAATTATATAAATATAAAGTAGTAAAAATTGAACCATTAGGAGTAGCACCCACCAAGGCA
AAGAGAAGAGTGGTGCAGAGAGAAAAAAGAGCAGTGGGAATAGGAGCTTTGTTCCTTGGGTTCTTGGGAG
CAGCAGGAAGCACTATGGGCGCAGCGTCAATGACGCTGACGGTACAGGCCAGACAATTATTGTCTGGTAT
AGTGCAGCAGCAGAACAATTTGCTGAGGGCTATTGAGGCGCAACAGCATCTGTTGCAACTCACAGTCTGG
GGCATCAAGCAGCTCCAGGCAAGAATCCTGGCTGTGGAAAGATACCTAAAGGATCAACAGCTCCTGGGGA
TTTGGGGTTGCTCTGGAAAACTCATTTGCACCACTGCTGTGCCTTGGAATGCTAGTTGGAGTAATAAATC
TCTGGAACAGATTTGGAATCACACGACCTGGATGGAGTGGGACAGAGAAATTAACAATTACACAAGCTTA
ATACACTCCTTAATTGAAGAATCGCAAAACCAGCAAGAAAAGAATGAACAAGAATTATTGGAATTAGATA
AATGGGCAAGTTTGTGGAATTGGTTTAACATAACAAATTGGCTGTGGTATATAAAATTATTCATAATGAT
AGTAGGAGGCTTGGTAGGTTTAAGAATAGTTTTTGCTGTACTTTCTATAGTGAATAGAGTTAGGCAGGGA
TATTCACCATTATCGTTTCAGACCCACCTCCCAACCCCGAGGGGACCCGACAGGCCCGAAGGAATAGAAG
AAGAAGGTGGAGAGAGAGACAGAGACAGATCCATTCGATTAGTGAACGGATCTCGACGGTATCGCCTTTA
AAAGAAAAGGGGGGATTGGGGGGTACAGTGCAGGGGAAAGAATAGTAGACATAATAGCAACAGACATACA
AACTAAAGAATTACAAAAACAAATTACAAAAATTCAAAATTTTCGGGTTTATTACAGGGACAGCAGAGAT
CCAGTTTATCGATGAGGCCCTTTCGTCTTCACTCGAGGTGCCCGTCAGTGGGCAGAGCGCACATCGCCCA
CAGTCCCCGAGAAGTTGGGGGGAGGGGTCGGCAATTGAACCGGTGCCTAGAGAAGGTGGCGCGGGGTAAA
CTGGGAAAGTGATGTCGTGTACTGGCTCCGCCTTTTTCCCGAGGGTGGGGGAGAACCGTATATAAGTGCA
GTAGTCGCCGTGAACGTTCTTTTTCGCAACGGGTTTGCCGCCAGAACACAGGTAAGTGCCGTGTGTGGTT
CCCGCGGGCCTGGCCTCTTTACGGGTTATGGCCCTTGCGTGCCTTGAATTACTTCCACCTGGCTGCAGTA
CGTGATTCTTGATCCCGAGCTTCGGGTTGGAAGTGGGTGGGAGAGTTCGAGGCCTTGCGCTTAAGGAGCC
CCTTCGCCTCGTGCTTGAGTTGAGGCCTGGCCTGGGCGCTGGGGCCGCCGCGTGCGAATCTGGTGGCACC
TTCGCGCCTGTCTCGCTGCTTTCGATAAGTCTCTAGCCATTTAAAATTTTTGATGACCTGCTGCGACGCT
TTTTTTCTGGCAAGATAGTCTTGTAAATGCGGGCCAAGATCTGCACACTGGTATTTCGGTTTTTGGGGCC
GCGGGCGGCGACGGGGCCCGTGCGTCCCAGCGCACATGTTCGGCGAGGCGGGGCCTGCGAGCGCGGCCAC
CGAGAATCGGACGGGGGTAGTCTCAAGCTGGCCGGCCTGCTCTGGTGCCTGGCCTCGCGCCGCCGTGTAT
CGCCCCGCCCTGGGCGGCAAGGCTGGCCCGGTCGGCACCAGTTGCGTGAGCGGAAAGATGGCCGCTTCCC
GGCCCTGCTGCAGGGAGCTCAAAATGGAGGACGCGGCGCTCGGGAGAGCGGGCGGGTGAGTCACCCACAC
AAAGGAAAAGGGCCTTTCCGTCCTCAGCCGTCGCTTCATGTGACTCCACGGAGTACCGGGCGCCGTCCAG
GCACCTCGATTAGTTCTCGAGCTTTTGGAGTACGTCGTCTTTAGGTTGGGGGGAGGGGTTTTATGCGATG
GAGTTTCCCCACACTGAGTGGGTGGAGACTGAAGTTAGGCCAGCTTGGCACTTGATGTAATTCTCCTTGG
AATTTGCCCTTTTTGAGTTTGGATCTTGGTTCATTCTCAAGCCTCAGACAGTGGTTCAAAGTTTTTTTCT
TCCATTTCAGGTGTCGTGAGGATCCACGAGAATGGACTCTAAGGGCAGCAGCCAGAAGGGCTCCCGGCTG
CTGCTCCTCCTCGTGGTGAGCAACCTGCTGCTCTGCCAGGGGGTGGTGTCTATGCACGAGGAGATGGAGT
CCGAGACCTCTACAGCTGCCTCTGGGTCCATTGCTGAGGTGATGCCAAGAATGGGGTACACAATCCTCGC
CGTGATTATCGGGGTGTTCTCCGTGTGCGGAGTGATCCTCAACGTGACAGTGATCACAGTGACCCTCAAG
TACAAGCAGCTGAGGCAGCCCCTCAACTTCGCCCTGGTGAACCTCGCTGTGGCTGACCTCGGCTGCGCTG
TGTTCGGAGGCCTGCCCACCGTGGTGACCAACGCTATGGGCTACTTCAGCCTGGGACGGGTGGGGTGCGT
GCTGGAGGGCTTCGCTGTGGCCTTCTTCGGCATTGCTGCCCTCTGCTCTGTGGCCGTGATTGCCCTCGAG
CGCTGCATGGTGGTGTGCCGCCCAGTGGGCTCCATTTCTTTCCAGACAAGGCACGCTGTGTTCGGAGTGG
CCGTGTCCTGGCTCTGGTCCTTCATCTGGAACACCCCTCCCCTCTTCGGATGGGGGAGGTTCGAGCTCGA
GGGAGTGAGAACATCTTGCGCTCCTGACTGGTACTCTAGGGACCTGGCCAACGTGTCTTTCATCGTGTGC
TACTTCCTGCTGTGCTTCGCCCTCCCATTCAGCGTGATTGTGTACTCTTACACCAGACTCCTGTGGACAC
TGCGGCAGGTGTCTAGACTGCAGGTGTGCGAGGGGGGGTCCGCTGCTAGGGCTGAGGCTCAGGTGTCCTG
CATGGTGGTGGTGATGATTCTGGCCTTCCTCCTGACATGGCTGCCATACGCTAGCTTCGCTCTCTGCGTG
ATCCTCATTCCCGAGCTGTACATTGACCCTGTGATTGCTACCGTGCCCATGTACCTGACCAAGTCTTCCA
CAGTGTTCAACCCTATCATCTACATCTTCATGAACAGGCAGTTCAGAGACAGAGCTCTCCCCTTCCTCCT
GTGCGGACGCAACCCCTGGGCCGCTGAGGCCGAGGAGGAGGAGGAGGAGACAACCGTGTCTAGCGTGAGC
CGGTCCACCTCCGTGTCTCCTGCTGAGACATCCCAGGTGGCCCCTGCTGAAATGCATGTGAGCAAGGGCG
AGGAGCTGTTCACCGGGGTGGTGCCCATCCTGGTCGAGCTGGACGGCGACGTAAACGGCCACAAGTTCAG
CGTGTCCGGCGAGGGCGAGGGCGATGCCACCTACGGCAAGCTGACCCTGAAGTTCATCTGCACCACCGGC
AAGCTGCCCGTGCCCTGGCCCACCCTCGTGACCACCTTCGGCTACGGCCTGATGTGCTTCGCCCGCTACC
CCGACCACATGAAGCAGCACGACTTCTTCAAGTCCGCCATGCCCGAAGGCTACGTCCAGGAGCGCACCAT
CTTCTTCAAGGACGACGGCAACTACAAGACCCGCGCCGAGGTGAAGTTCGAGGGCGACACCCTGGTGAAC
CGCATCGAGCTGAAGGGCATCGACTTCAAGGAGGACGGCAACATCCTGGGGCACAAGCTGGAGTACAACT
ACAACAGCCACAACGTCTATATCATGGCCGACAAGCAGAAGAACGGCATCAAGGTGAACTTCAAGATCCG
CCACAACATCGAGGACGGCAGCGTGCAGCTCGCCGACCACTACCAGCAGAACACCCCCATCGGCGACGGC
CCCGTGCTGCTGCCCGACAACCACTACCTGAGCTACCAGTCCAAGCTGAGCAAAGACCCCAACGAGAAGC
GCGATCACATGGTCCTGCTGGAGTTCGTGACCGCCGCCGGGATCACTCTCGGCATGGACGAGCTGTACAA
GTGAGCGGCCGCTCTAGAGTCGACGGGCCGCGGTAACAATTGTTAACTAACTTAAGCTAGCAACGGTTTC
CCTCTAGCGGGATCAATTCCGCCCCCCCCCCCTAACGTTACTGGCCGAAGCCGCTTGGAATAAGGCCGGT
GTGCGTTTGTCTATATGTTATTTTCCACCATATTGCCGTCTTTTGGCAATGTGAGGGCCCGGAAACCTGG
CCCTGTCTTCTTGACGAGCATTCCTAGGGGTCTTTCCCCTCTCGCCAAAGGAATGCAAGGTCTGTTGAAT
GTCGTGAAGGAAGCAGTTCCTCTGGAAGCTTCTTGAAGACAAACAACGTCTGTAGCGACCCTTTGCAGGC
AGCGGAACCCCCCACCTGGCGACAGGTGCCTCTGCGGCCAAAAGCCACGTGTATAAGATACACCTGCAAA
GGCGGCACAACCCCAGTGCCACGTTGTGAGTTGGATAGTTGTGGAAAGAGTCAAATGGCTCTCCTCAAGC
GTATTCAACAAGGGGCTGAAGGATGCCCAGAAGGTACCCCATTGTATGGGATCTGATCTGGGGCCTCGGT
GCACATGCTTTACATGTGTTTAGTCGAGGTTAAAAAAACGTCTAGGCCCCCCGAACCACGGGGACGTGGT
TTTCCTTTGAAAAACACGATAATACCATGACCGAGTACAAGCCCACGGTGCGCCTCGCCACCCGCGACGA
CGTCCCCAGGGCCGTACGCACCCTCGCCGCCGCGTTCGCCGACTACCCCGCCACGCGCCACACCGTCGAT
CCGGACCGCCACATCGAGCGGGTCACCGAGCTGCAAGAACTCTTCCTCACGCGCGTCGGGCTCGACATCG
GCAAGGTGTGGGTCGCGGACGACGGCGCCGCGGTGGCGGTCTGGACCACGCCGGAGAGCGTCGAAGCGGG
GGCGGTGTTCGCCGAGATCGGCCCGCGCATGGCCGAGTTGAGCGGTTCCCGGCTGGCCGCGCAGCAACAG
ATGGAAGGCCTCCTGGCGCCGCACCGGCCCAAGGAGCCCGCGTGGTTCCTGGCCACCGTCGGCGTCTCGC
CCGACCACCAGGGCAAGGGTCTGGGCAGCGCCGTCGTGCTCCCCGGAGTGGAGGCGGCCGAGCGCGCCGG
GGTGCCCGCCTTCCTGGAGACCTCCGCGCCCCGCAACCTCCCCTTCTACGAGCGGCTCGGCTTCACCGTC
ACCGCCGACGTCGAGGTGCCCGAAGGACCGCACACCTGGTGCATGACCCGCAAGCCCGGTGCCTGACCCG
GGCGGGGCGCGTCTGGAACAATCAACCTCTGGATTACAAAATTTGTGAAAGATTGACTGGTATTCTTAAC
TATGTTGCTCCTTTTACGCTATGTGGATACGCTGCTTTAATGCCTTTGTATCATGCTATTGCTTCCCGTA
TGGCTTTCATTTTCTCCTCCTTGTATAAATCCTGGTTGCTGTCTCTTTATGAGGAGTTGTGGCCCGTTGT
CAGGCAACGTGGCGTGGTGTGCACTGTGTTTGCTGACGCAACCCCCACTGGTTGGGGCATTGCCACCACC
TGTCAGCTCCTTTCCGGGACTTTCGCTTTCCCCCTCCCTATTGCCACGGCGGAACTCATCGCCGCCTGCC
TTGCCCGCTGCTGGACAGGGGCTCGGCTGTTGGGCACTGACAATTCCGTGGTGTTGTCGGGGAAGCTGAC
GTCCTTTCCATGGCTGCTCGCCTGTGTTGCCACCTGGATTCTGCGCGGGACGTCCTTCTGCTACGTCCCT
TCGGCCCTCAATCCAGCGGACCTTCCTTCCCGCGGCCTGCTGCCGGCTCTGCGGCCTCTTCCGCGTCTTC
GCCTTCGCCCTCAGACGAGTCGGATCTCCCTTTGGGCCGCCTCCCCGCCTGGAATTAATTCTGCAGTCGA
GACCTAGAAAAACATGGAGCAATCACAAGTAGCAATACAGCAGCTACCAATGCTGATTGTGCCTGGCTAG
AAGCACAAGAGGAGGAGGAGGTGGGTTTTCCAGTCACACCTCAGGTACCTTTAAGACCAATGACTTACAA
GGCAGCTGTAGATCTTAGCCACTTTTTAAAAGAAAAGAGGGGACTGGAAGGGCTAATTCGCTCCCAACGA
AGACAAGATATCCTTGATCTGTGGATCTACCACACACAAGGCTACTTCCCTGATTAGCAGAACTACACAC
CAGGGCCAGGGGTCAGATATCCACTGACCTTTGGATGGTGCTACAAGCTAGTACCAGTTGAGCCAGATAA
GGTAGAAGAGGCCAATAAAGGAGAGAACACCAGCTTGTTACACCCTGTGAGCCTGCATGGGATGGATGAC
CCGGAGAGAGAAGTGTTAGAGTGGAGGTTTGACAGCCGCCTAGCATTTCATCACGTGGCCCGAGAGCTGC
ATCCGGAGTACTTCAAGAACTGCTGATATCGAGCTTGCTACAAGGGACTTTCCGCTGGGGACTTTCCAGG
GAGGCGTGGCCTGGGCGGGACTGGGGAGTGGCGAGCCCTCAGATCCTGCATATAAGCAGCTGCTTTTTGC
CTGTACTGGGTCTCTCTGGTTAGACCAGATCTGAGCCTGGGAGCTCTCTGGCTAACTAGGGAACCCACTG
CTTAAGCCTCAATAAAGCTTGCCTTGAGTGCTTCAAGTAGTGTGTGCCCGTCTGTTGTGTGACTCTGGTA
ACTAGAGATCCCTCAGACCCTTTTAGTCAGTGTGGAAAATCTCTAGCAGTAGTAGTTCATGTCATCTTAT
TATTCAGTATTTATAACTTGCAAAGAAATGAATATCAGAGAGTGAGAGGCCTTGACATTGCTAGCGTTTA
CCGTCGACCTCTAGCTAGAGCTTGGCGTAATCATGGTCATAGCTGTTTCCTGTGTGAAATTGTTATCCGC
TCACAATTCCACACAACATACGAGCCGGAAGCATAAAGTGTAAAGCCTGGGGTGCCTAATGAGTGAGCTA
ACTCACATTAATTGCGTTGCGCTCACTGCCCGCTTTCCAGTCGGGAAACCTGTCGTGCCAGCTGCATTAA
TGAATCGGCCAACGCGCGGGGAGAGGCGGTTTGTGTATTGGGCGCTCTTCCGCTTCCTCGCTCACTGACT
CGCTGCGCTCGGTCGTTCGGCTGCGGCGAGCGGTATCAGCTCACTCAAAGGCGGTAATACGGTTATCCAC
AGAATCAGGGGATAACGCAGGAAAGAACATGTGAGCAAAAGGCCAGCAAAAGGCCAGGAACCGTAAAAAG
GCCGCGTTGCTGGCGTTTTTCCATAGGCTCCGCCCCCCTGACGAGCATCACAAAAATCGACGCTCAAGTC
AGAGGTGGCGAAACCCGACAGGACTATAAAGATACCAGGCGTTTCCCCCTGGAAGCTCCCTCGTGCGCTC
TCCTGTTCCGACCCTGCCGCTTACCGGATACCTGTCCGCCTTTCTCCCTTCGGGAAGCGTGGCGCTTTCT
CATAGCTCACGCTGTAGGTATCTCAGTTCGGTGTAGGTCGTTCGCTCCAAGCTGGGCTGTGTGCACGAAC
CCCCCGTTCAGCCCGACCGCTGCGCCTTATCCGGTAACTATCGTCTTGAGTCCAACCCGGTAAGACACGA
CTTATCGCCACTGGCAGCAGCCACTGGTAACAGGATTAGCAGAGCGAGGTATGTAGGCGGTGCTACAGAG
TTCTTGAAGTGGTGGCCTAACTACGGCTACACTAGAAGAACAGTATTTGGTATCTGCGCTCTGCTGAAGC
CAGTTACCTTCGGAAAAAGAGTTGGTAGCTCTTGATCCGGCAAACAAACCACCGCTGGTAGCGGTGGTTT
TTTTGTTTGCAAGCAGCAGATTACGCGCAGAAAAAAAGGATCTCAAGAAGATCCTTTGATCTTTTCTACG
GGGTCTGACGCTCAGTGGAACGAAAACTCACGTTAAGGGATTTTGGTCATGAGATTATCAAAAAGGATCT
TCACCTAGATCCTTTTAAATTAAAAATGAAGTTTTAAATCAATCTAAAGTATATATGAGTAAACTTGGTC
TGACAGTTACCAATGCTTAATCAGTGAGGCACCTATCTCAGCGATCTGTCTATTTCGTTCATCCATAGTT
GCCTGACTCCCCGTCGTGTAGATAACTACGATACGGGAGGGCTTACCATCTGGCCCCAGTGCTGCAATGA
TACCGCGAGACCCACGCTCACCGGCTCCAGATTTATCAGCAATAAACCAGCCAGCCGGAAGGGCCGAGCG
CAGAAGTGGTCCTGCAACTTTATCCGCCTCCATCCAGTCTATTAATTGTTGCCGGGAAGCTAGAGTAAGT
AGTTCGCCAGTTAATAGTTTGCGCAACGTTGTTGCCATTGCTACAGGCATCGTGGTGTCACGCTCGTCGT
TTGGTATGGCTTCATTCAGCTCCGGTTCCCAACGATCAAGGCGAGTTACATGATCCCCCATGTTGTGCAA
AAAAGCGGTTAGCTCCTTCGGTCCTCCGATCGTTGTCAGAAGTAAGTTGGCCGCAGTGTTATCACTCATG
GTTATGGCAGCACTGCATAATTCTCTTACTGTCATGCCATCCGTAAGATGCTTTTCTGTGACTGGTGAGT
ACTCAACCAAGTCATTCTGAGAATAGTGTATGCGGCGACCGAGTTGCTCTTGCCCGGCGTCAATACGGGA
TAATACCGCGCCACATAGCAGAACTTTAAAAGTGCTCATCATTGGAAAACGTTCTTCGGGGCGAAAACTC
TCAAGGATCTTACCGCTGTTGAGATCCAGTTCGATGTAACCCACTCGTGCACCCAACTGATCTTCAGCAT
CTTTTACTTTCACCAGCGTTTCTGGGTGAGCAAAAACAGGAAGGCAAAATGCCGCAAAAAAGGGAATAAG
GGCGACACGGAAATGTTGAATACTCATACTCTTCCTTTTTCAATATTATTGAAGCATTTATCAGGGTTAT
TGTCTCATGAGCGGATACATATTTGAATGTATTTAGAAAAATAAACAAATAGGGGTTCCGCGCACATTTC
CCCGAAAAGTGCCACCTGACGTCGACGGATCGGGAGATCAACTTGTTTATTGCAGCTTATAATGGTTACA
AATAAAGCAATAGCATCACAAATTTCACAAATAAAGCATTTTTTTCACTGCATTCTAGTTGTGGTTTGTC
CAAACTCATCAATGTATCTTATCATGTCTGGATCAACTGGATAACTCAAGCTAACCAAAATCATCCCAAA
CTTCCCACCCCATACCCTATTACCACTGCCAATTACCTGTGGTTTCATTTACTCTAAACCTGTGATTCCT
CTGAATTATTTTCATTTTAAAGAAATTGTATTTGTTAAATATGTACTACAAACTTAGTAGTT
Features (pLannotate 1.2.2; 25 found; start..end, strand, type, name):
    376..633     +  LTR            5' LTR (truncated): truncated 5' long terminal repeat (LTR) from HIV-1
    680..805     +  misc_feature   HIV-1 Ψ: packaging signal of human immunodeficiency virus type 1
    789..1127    +  CDS            HIV-1 gag (fragment): gag protein from human immunodeficiency virus 1; gag
   1302..1535    +  misc_feature   RRE: The Rev response element (RRE) of HIV-1 allows for Rev-dependent mRNA export from the nucleus to the cytoplasm.
   1912..2012    +  CDS            Rev (fragment): human immunodeficiency virus 1 (HIV-1) Rev protein; rev; enhances nuclear export of unspliced and incompletely spliced viral mRNAs
   2027..2142    +  misc_feature   cPPT/CTS: central polypurine tract and central termination sequence of HIV-1 (lacking the first T)
   2220..2431    +  promoter       EF-1α core promoter: core promoter for human elongation factor EF-1α
   2432..3370    +  intron         EF-1α intron A: intron upstream of the start codon of human EF-1α
   3392..3481    +  CDS            PRL (fragment): PRL_BOVIN - Experimental evidence at protein level: Swiss-Prot protein existence level 1. Prolactin acts primarily on the mammary gland by promoting lactation. From Bos taurus (Bovine).
   3500..4501    +  CDS            OPSP_ICTPU: Experimental evidence at transcript level: Swiss-Prot protein existence level 2. From Ictalurus punctatus (Channel catfish) (Silurus punctatus).
   4538..5251    +  CDS            mCitrine: mCitrine is a basic (constitutively fluorescent) yellow fluorescent protein published in 2001, derived from Aequorea victoria.
   5343..5904    +  misc_feature   IRES: internal ribosome entry site (IRES) of the encephalomyocarditis virus (EMCV)
   5907..6506    +  CDS            PuroR (fragment): puromycin N-acetyltransferase; pac from Streptomyces; confers resistance to puromycin
   6530..7118    +  misc_feature   WPRE: woodchuck hepatitis virus posttranscriptional regulatory element
   7135..7653    +  CDS            nef (fragment): NEF_HV1BR - Experimental evidence at protein level: Swiss-Prot protein existence level 1. Extracellular Nef protein targets CD4(+) T-lymphocytes for apoptosis by interacting with CXCR4 surface receptors (PubMed:14990729). From Human immunodeficiency virus type 1 group M subtype B (isolate BRU/LAI) (HIV-1).
   7701..7958    +  LTR            5' LTR (truncated): truncated 5' long terminal repeat (LTR) from HIV-1
   8110..8126    -  protein_bind   lac operator: The lac repressor binds to the lac operator to inhibit transcription in E. coli. This inhibition can be relieved by adding lactose or isopropyl-β-D-thiogalactopyranoside (IPTG). lac repressor encoded by lacI
   8134..8164    -  promoter       lac promoter: promoter for the E. coli lac operon
   8179..8200    -  protein_bind   CAP binding site: CAP binding activates transcription in the presence of cAMP. E. coli catabolite activator protein
   8213..8305    -  CDS            lacI (fragment): lac repressor; lacI; The lac repressor binds to the lac operator to inhibit transcription in E. coli. This inhibition can be relieved by adding lactose or isopropyl-β-D-thiogalactopyranoside (IPTG).
   8488..9076    -  rep_origin     ori: high-copy-number ColE1/pMB1/pBR322/pUC origin of replication
   9247..10107   -  CDS            AmpR: β-lactamase; bla; confers resistance to ampicillin, carbenicillin, and related antibiotics
  10108..10212   -  promoter       AmpR promoter: bla
  10260..10394   +  polyA_signal   SV40 poly(A) signal: SV40 polyadenylation signal
  10561..328     +  CDS            nef (fragment) (across the origin): NEF_HV1BR - Experimental evidence at protein level: Swiss-Prot protein existence level 1. Extracellular Nef protein targets CD4(+) T-lymphocytes for apoptosis by interacting with CXCR4 surface receptors (PubMed:14990729). From Human immunodeficiency virus type 1 group M subtype B (isolate BRU/LAI) (HIV-1).
