[The description below was written by a language model from this plasmid's Addgene catalogue record and pLannotate feature annotations shown in this document.]
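Description:
pLV_PP1-mCitrine is a second-generation lentiviral transfer plasmid for stable mammalian expression of an optogenetic G protein-coupled receptor. In bacteria it is maintained through a high-copy ColE1/pUC-type origin and an ampicillin resistance gene. The viral portion carries HIV-1 LTRs at both ends, the Ψ packaging signal with an adjoining gag fragment, the Rev response element for Rev-dependent nuclear export of the genomic RNA, and the cPPT/CTS element, which aids nuclear import of the reverse-transcribed genome. Nef-derived sequence annotated next to each LTR likely reflects retained U3 regions, though the record does not say whether the vector is self-inactivating. Packaging functions must be supplied in trans.

The payload is driven by the human EF-1α promoter with its first intron. It encodes a human codon-optimized zebrafish parapinopsin a (PP1), preceded by a prolactin signal sequence that is cleaved after directing the receptor into the secretory pathway. PP1 is fused at its C terminus to the yellow fluorescent protein mCitrine, so expression and membrane localization can be visualized. The automated annotation labels the opsin by its closest database match, a catfish parapinopsin, but the catalogue identifies it as the zebrafish gene. Downstream, an EMCV IRES allows translation of puromycin N-acetyltransferase from the same transcript, linking drug selection to receptor expression, and a WPRE enhances transcript stability and expression. The sequenced record (10,562 nt) is slightly shorter than the listed total size of 10,609 bp.

According to the associated publication, the construct serves for light-controlled activation of receptor signalling in studies of chemotactic signal processing.
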