Addgene plasmid #172472: pLV_PP1-mCitrine
Purpose: Mammalian expression of a human codon-optimized version of the optogenetic GPCR parapinopsina (PP1) from zebrafish fused to mCitrine. Also contains an N-terminal prolactin signal sequence.
Depositing lab: Sean R Collins. Depositing organization: University of California, Davis. Publication: Optogenetic control of receptors reveals distinct roles for actin- and Cdc42-dependent negative signals in chemotactic signal processing. Bell GRR, Rincon E, Akdogan E, Collins SR. Nat Commun. 2021 Nov 16;12(1):6148. doi: 10.1038/s41467-021-26371-z. PubMed 34785668.
Backbone
  Vector backbone: pLenti 2nd gen
  Backbone size w/o insert (bp): 8740
  Total vector size (bp): 10609
  Vector type: Mammalian Expression, Lentiviral
  Selectable markers: Puromycin
Growth in bacteria
  Bacterial resistance: Ampicillin, 100 μg/mL
  Growth temperature: 30°C
  Growth strain: NEB Stable
  Copy number: Unknown
Gene/Insert
  Gene/Insert name: prolactinSS-PP1-mCitrine (alt name: zebrafish parapinopsina (PP1))
  Species: D. rerio (zebrafish)
  Insert size (bp): 1869
  Entrez Gene: parapinopsina (a.k.a. pp1, uvpp)
  Promoter: EF1alpha
  Tag / fusion protein: mCitrine (C terminal on insert); prolactin signal sequence (cleaved post-translationally) (N terminal on insert)
  Cloning method: Restriction Enzyme; 5′ cloning site BamHI (not destroyed); 3′ cloning site NotI (not destroyed)
  Sequencing primers: 5′ ggagtacgtcgtctttaggt; 3′ cgtcttttggcaatgtgagg
Terms and licenses: Academic/Nonprofit Terms; Industry Terms: Not Available to Industry
How to cite: pLV_PP1-mCitrine was a gift from Sean R Collins (Addgene plasmid # 172472 ; http://n2t.net/addgene:172472 ; RRID:Addgene_172472)
